Addgene plasmid #147201: pT7-EGFP-C1-HsNanos1_P
Purpose: Mammalian Expression of HsNanos1
Depositing lab: Elisa Izaurralde. Depositing organization: Max Planck Institute for Developmental Biology. Publication: Structural basis for the Nanos-mediated recruitment of the CCR4-NOT complex and translational repression. Bhandari D, Raisch T, Weichenrieder O, Jonas S, Izaurralde E. Genes Dev. 2014 Apr 15;28(8):888-901. doi: 10.1101/gad.237289.113. PubMed 24736845.
Backbone
  Vector backbone: Unknown
  Vector type: Mammalian Expression
Growth in bacteria
  Bacterial resistance: Kanamycin, 50 μg/mL
  Growth temperature: 37°C
  Growth strain: DH5alpha
  Copy number: High Copy
Gene/Insert
  Gene/Insert name: HsNanos1
  Species: H. sapiens (human)
  Entrez Gene: NANOS1 (a.k.a. RP11-498J9.3, NOS1)
  Cloning method: Unknown
Terms and licenses: Academic/Nonprofit Terms; Industry Terms: Not Available to Industry
Depositor comments: synthesized DNA from GeneArt. Codon optimized for Expression in human cells. With one silent mutation compared to the sequence given by GeneArt. Plasmids from this collection were made available to the research community and donated after the lab closed. Please note that the sequence provided by the depositing laboratory may be theoretical/predicted or based on Sanger sequencing results. There may be discrepancies between sequencing results obtained by Addgene and the depositor sequence. If an Addgene verified sequence is not available, please contact before placing your order to request that our lab fully sequence the plasmid.
How to cite: pT7-EGFP-C1-HsNanos1_P was a gift from Elisa Izaurralde (Addgene plasmid # 147201 ; http://n2t.net/addgene:147201 ; RRID:Addgene_147201)
