[The description below was written by a language model from this plasmid's Addgene catalogue record and pLannotate feature annotations shown in this document.]
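Description:
pT7-EGFP-C1-HsNanos1_P is a 5,654 bp mammalian expression plasmid that produces human NANOS1 fused to the C-terminus of EGFP. The catalogue entry lists the backbone as unknown, but the name and the feature layout are consistent with an EGFP-C1-type vector to which a T7 promoter has been added. It replicates in E. coli from a high-copy ColE1/pUC-type origin and also carries an f1 origin. A single NeoR/KanR (Tn5 aminoglycoside phosphotransferase) cassette is driven by tandem bacterial (AmpR/bla) and SV40 early promoters and terminated by the HSV TK polyadenylation signal. It therefore gives kanamycin resistance in bacteria and can confer G418 resistance in mammalian cells.

In the expression unit, the CMV immediate early enhancer and promoter are followed by a T7 promoter, which could in principle allow transcription by T7 RNA polymerase. Next come the EGFP coding sequence, a short stretch of multiple cloning site acting as a linker, the NANOS1 coding sequence and the SV40 poly(A) signal. According to the depositor, the NANOS1 insert is synthetic DNA, codon-optimised for human cells, and differs from the supplier's design by one silent mutation. Several short annotations (a truncated HIV-1 LTR fragment, SV40 large T antigen, ble and bGH poly(A) fragments) are probably partial sequence matches in flanking vector sequence rather than functional elements.

NANOS1 is annotated as a probable translational repressor. The associated work examined how Nanos proteins recruit the CCR4-NOT complex to repress translation, so this GFP-tagged construct would suit expression, localisation or interaction studies in transfected human cells. The record itself states the purpose only as mammalian expression of HsNanos1, and the depositor sequence may be theoretical rather than fully verified.
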