Features (pLannotate 1.2.2; 18 found; start..end, strand, type, name):
     61..364     +  enhancer       CMV enhancer: human cytomegalovirus immediate early enhancer
    365..568     +  promoter       CMV promoter: human cytomegalovirus (CMV) immediate early promoter
    564..597     +  LTR            5' LTR (truncated) (fragment): truncated 5' long terminal repeat (LTR) from HIV-1
    613..631     +  promoter       T7 promoter: promoter for bacteriophage T7 RNA polymerase
    665..1381    +  CDS            EGFP: EGFP is a basic (constitutively fluorescent) green fluorescent protein published in 1996, derived from Aequorea victoria. It is reported to be a rapidly-maturing weak dimer with moderate acid sensitivity.
   1382..1402    +  misc_feature   MCS (fragment): multiple cloning site
   1403..2278    +  CDS            NANOS1: NANO1_HUMAN - Also known as NOS1. Experimental evidence at protein level: Swiss-Prot protein existence level 1. May act as a translational repressor which regulates translation of specific mRNAs by forming a complex with PUM2 that associates with the 3'-UTR of mRNA targets. Capable of interfering with the proadhesive and anti-invasive functions of E-cadherin. Up-regulates the production of MMP14 to promote tumor cell invasion. From Homo sapiens (Human).
   2282..2318    +  misc_feature   MCS (fragment): multiple cloning site
   2335..2419    +  CDS            large T antigen (fragment): large T antigen from SV40 (simian virus 40)
   2442..2563    +  polyA_signal   SV40 poly(A) signal: SV40 polyadenylation signal
   2597..3025    -  rep_origin     f1 ori (sequence partly withheld): f1 bacteriophage origin of replication; arrow indicates direction of (+) strand synthesis
   3052..3156    +  promoter       AmpR promoter: bla
   3158..3515    +  promoter       SV40 promoter: SV40 enhancer and early promoter
   3550..4344    +  CDS            NeoR/KanR: aminoglycoside phosphotransferase from Tn5; aph(3')-II (or nptII); confers resistance to neomycin, kanamycin, and G418 (Geneticin®)
   4365..4517    +  CDS            ble (fragment): BLE_KLEPN - Experimental evidence at protein level: Swiss-Prot protein existence level 1. Binding protein with a strong affinity to the bleomycin family of antibiotics. Binds to CL990; an antimitotic-antibiotic compound. From Klebsiella pneumoniae.
   4576..4623    +  polyA_signal   HSV TK poly(A) signal: herpes simplex virus thymidine kinase polyadenylation signal (Cole and Stacy, 1985)
   4714..4730    -  polyA_signal   bGH poly(A) signal (fragment): bovine growth hormone polyadenylation signal
   4952..5540    +  rep_origin     ori: high-copy-number ColE1/pMB1/pBR322/pUC origin of replication
>Addgene plasmid #147201 | pT7-EGFP-C1-HsNanos1_P | depositor full sequence | sequence record 289648 | Full Sequence
TAGTTATTAATAGTAATCAATTACGGGGTCATTAGTTCATAGCCCATATATGGAGTTCCGCGTTACATAA
CTTACGGTAAATGGCCCGCCTGGCTGACCGCCCAACGACCCCCGCCCATTGACGTCAATAATGACGTATG
TTCCCATAGTAACGCCAATAGGGACTTTCCATTGACGTCAATGGGTGGAGTATTTACGGTAAACTGCCCA
CTTGGCAGTACATCAAGTGTATCATATGCCAAGTACGCCCCCTATTGACGTCAATGACGGTAAATGGCCC
GCCTGGCATTATGCCCAGTACATGACCTTATGGGACTTTCCTACTTGGCAGTACATCTACGTATTAGTCA
TCGCTATTACCATGGTGATGCGGTTTTGGCAGTACATCAATGGGCGTGGATAGCGGTTTGACTCACGGGG
ATTTCCAAGTCTCCACCCCATTGACGTCAATGGGAGTTTGTTTTGGCACCAAAATCAACGGGACTTTCCA
AAATGTCGTAACAACTCCGCCCCATTGACGCAAATGGGCGGTAGGCGTGTACGGTGGGAGGTCTATATAA
GCAGAGCTCTCTGGCTAACTAGAGAACCCACTGCTTACTGGCTTATCGAAATTAATACGACTCACTATAG
GGAGACCCAAGCTCTAGCGCTACCGGTCGCCACCATGGTGAGCAAGGGCGAGGAGCTGTTCACCGGGGTG
GTGCCCATCCTGGTCGAGCTGGACGGCGACGTAAACGGCCACAAGTTCAGCGTGTCCGGCGAGGGCGAGG
GCGATGCCACCTACGGCAAGCTGACCCTGAAGTTCATCTGCACCACCGGCAAGCTGCCCGTGCCCTGGCC
CACCCTCGTGACCACCCTGACCTACGGCGTGCAGTGCTTCAGCCGCTACCCCGACCACATGAAGCAGCAC
GACTTCTTCAAGTCCGCCATGCCCGAAGGCTACGTCCAGGAGCGCACCATCTTCTTCAAGGACGACGGCA
ACTACAAGACCCGCGCCGAGGTGAAGTTCGAGGGCGACACCCTGGTGAACCGCATCGAGCTGAAGGGCAT
CGACTTCAAGGAGGACGGCAACATCCTGGGGCACAAGCTGGAGTACAACTACAACAGCCACAACGTCTAT
ATCATGGCCGACAAGCAGAAGAACGGCATCAAGGTGAACTTCAAGATCCGCCACAACATCGAGGACGGCA
GCGTGCAGCTCGCCGACCACTACCAGCAGAACACCCCCATCGGCGACGGCCCCGTGCTGCTGCCCGACAA
CCACTACCTGAGCACCCAGTCCGCCCTGAGCAAAGACCCCAACGAGAAGCGCGATCACATGGTCCTGCTG
GAGTTCGTGACCGCCGCCGGGATCACTCTCGGCATGGACGAGCTGTACAAGTCCGGACTCAGATCTCGAG
CTATGGAAGCCTTCCCATGGGCCCCCAGATCCCCCAGAAGAGGCAGAGCACCTCCTCCCATGGCCCTGGT
GCCAAGCGCCAGATATGTGTCTGCCCCTGGACCTGCCCACCCCCAGCCTTTCAGCAGCTGGAACGATTAC
CTGGGCCTGGCCACCCTGATCACCAAGGCCGTGGATGGCGAGCCCAGATTCGGATGTGCCAGAGGCGGAA
ATGGCGGCGGAGGCAGCCCTCCTAGTAGCAGCAGCAGCTCCTGTTGCAGCCCTCACACAGGCGCTGGACC
TGGCGCTCTGGGACCTGCACTGGGCCCACCTGACTACGACGAGGACGACGACGATGACAGCGACGAGCCT
GGCAGCAGAGGCAGATACCTGGGCTCTGCCCTGGAACTGCGGGCTCTGGAACTGTGTGCCGGACCTGCTG
AAGCCGGCCTGCTGGAAGAGAGATTCGCCGAGCTGAGCCCCTTCGCCGGCAGAGCTGCAGCAGTGCTGCT
GGGATGTGCTCCTGCTGCCGCAGCCGCCGCTACAACAACATCTGAGGCCACCCCTCGGGAAGAGAGGGCT
CCTGCTTGGGCCGCTGAACCTAGACTGCATGCTGCCTCTGGCGCCGCTGCTGCAAGACTGCTGAAACCCG
AACTGCAAGTGTGCGTGTTCTGCCGGAACAACAAAGAAGCTATGGCCCTGTACACCACCCACATCCTGAA
GGGCCCCGACGGCAGAGTGCTGTGTCCCGTGCTGCGGAGATACACATGCCCTCTGTGTGGCGCCAGCGGC
GACAATGCCCACACCATCAAGTACTGCCCCCTGAGCAAGGTGCCCCCTCCACCAGCTAGACCCCCTCCAA
GATCTGCCAGAGATGGCCCCCCTGGCAAGAAGCTGAGATAAGAATTCTGCAGTCGACGGTACCGCGGGCC
CGGGATCCACCGGATCTAGATAACTGATCATAATCAGCCATACCACATTTGTAGAGGTTTTACTTGCTTT
AAAAAACCTCCCACACCTCCCCCTGAACCTGAAACATAAAATGAATGCAATTGTTGTTGTTAACTTGTTT
ATTGCAGCTTATAATGGTTACAAATAAAGCAATAGCATCACAAATTTCACAAATAAAGCATTTTTTTCAC
TGCATTCTAGTTGTGGTTTGTCCAAACTCATCAATGTATCTTAACGCGTAAATTGTAAGCGTTAATATTT
TGTTAAAATTCGCGTTAAATTTTTGTTAAATCAGCTCATTTTTTAACCAATAGGCCGAAATCGGCAAAAT
CCCTTATAAATCAAAAGAATAGACCGAGATAGGGT
[37 nt withheld, positions 2696-2732]
AAAGAACGTGGACTCCAACGTCAAAGG
[49 nt withheld, positions 2760-2808]
T
[91 nt withheld, positions 2810-2900]
G
[124 nt withheld, positions 2902-3025]
CAGGTGGCACTTTTCGGGGAAATGTGCGCGGAACCCCTATTTGTTTATTTTTCTAAATACATTCAAATAT
GTATCCGCTCATGAGACAATAACCCTGATAAATGCTTCAATAATATTGAAAAAGGAAGAGTCCTGAGGCG
GAAAGAACCAGCTGTGGAATGTGTGTCAGTTAGGGTGTGGAAAGTCCCCAGGCTCCCCAGCAGGCAGAAG
TATGCAAAGCATGCATCTCAATTAGTCAGCAACCAGGTGTGGAAAGTCCCCAGGCTCCCCAGCAGGCAGA
AGTATGCAAAGCATGCATCTCAATTAGTCAGCAACCATAGTCCCGCCCCTAACTCCGCCCATCCCGCCCC
TAACTCCGCCCAGTTCCGCCCATTCTCCGCCCCATGGCTGACTAATTTTTTTTATTTATGCAGAGGCCGA
GGCCGCCTCGGCCTCTGAGCTATTCCAGAAGTAGTGAGGAGGCTTTTTTGGAGGCCTAGGCTTTTGCAAA
GATCGATCAAGAGACAGGATGAGGATCGTTTCGCATGATTGAACAAGATGGATTGCACGCAGGTTCTCCG
GCCGCTTGGGTGGAGAGGCTATTCGGCTATGACTGGGCACAACAGACAATCGGCTGCTCTGATGCCGCCG
TGTTCCGGCTGTCAGCGCAGGGGCGCCCGGTTCTTTTTGTCAAGACCGACCTGTCCGGTGCCCTGAATGA
ACTGCAAGACGAGGCAGCGCGGCTATCGTGGCTGGCCACGACGGGCGTTCCTTGCGCAGCTGTGCTCGAC
GTTGTCACTGAAGCGGGAAGGGACTGGCTGCTATTGGGCGAAGTGCCGGGGCAGGATCTCCTGTCATCTC
ACCTTGCTCCTGCCGAGAAAGTATCCATCATGGCTGATGCAATGCGGCGGCTGCATACGCTTGATCCGGC
TACCTGCCCATTCGACCACCAAGCGAAACATCGCATCGAGCGAGCACGTACTCGGATGGAAGCCGGTCTT
GTCGATCAGGATGATCTGGACGAAGAGCATCAGGGGCTCGCGCCAGCCGAACTGTTCGCCAGGCTCAAGG
CGAGCATGCCCGACGGCGAGGATCTCGTCGTGACCCATGGCGATGCCTGCTTGCCGAATATCATGGTGGA
AAATGGCCGCTTTTCTGGATTCATCGACTGTGGCCGGCTGGGTGTGGCGGACCGCTATCAGGACATAGCG
TTGGCTACCCGTGATATTGCTGAAGAGCTTGGCGGCGAATGGGCTGACCGCTTCCTCGTGCTTTACGGTA
TCGCCGCTCCCGATTCGCAGCGCATCGCCTTCTATCGCCTTCTTGACGAGTTCTTCTGAGCGGGACTCTG
GGGTTCGAAATGACCGACCAAGCGACGCCCAACCTGCCATCACGAGATTTCGATTCCACCGCCGCCTTCT
ATGAAAGGTTGGGCTTCGGAATCGTTTTCCGGGACGCCGGCTGGATGATCCTCCAGCGCGGGGATCTCAT
GCTGGAGTTCTTCGCCCACCCTAGGGGGAGGCTAACTGAAACACGGAAGGAGACAATACCGGAAGGAACC
CGCGCTATGACGGCAATAAAAAGACAGAATAAAACGCACGGTGTTGGGTCGTTTGTTCATAAACGCGGGG
TTCGGTCCCAGGGCTGGCACTCTGTCGATACCCCACCGAGACCCCATTGGGGCCAATACGCCCGCGTTTC
TTCCTTTTCCCCACCCCACCCCCCAAGTTCGGGTGAAGGCCCAGGGCTCGCAGCCAACGTCGGGGCGGCA
GGCCCTGCCATAGCCTCAGGTTACTCATATATACTTTAGATTGATTTAAAACTTCATTTTTAATTTAAAA
GGATCTAGGTGAAGATCCTTTTTGATAATCTCATGACCAAAATCCCTTAACGTGAGTTTTCGTTCCACTG
AGCGTCAGACCCCGTAGAAAAGATCAAAGGATCTTCTTGAGATCCTTTTTTTCTGCGCGTAATCTGCTGC
TTGCAAACAAAAAAACCACCGCTACCAGCGGTGGTTTGTTTGCCGGATCAAGAGCTACCAACTCTTTTTC
CGAAGGTAACTGGCTTCAGCAGAGCGCAGATACCAAATACTGTCCTTCTAGTGTAGCCGTAGTTAGGCCA
CCACTTCAAGAACTCTGTAGCACCGCCTACATACCTCGCTCTGCTAATCCTGTTACCAGTGGCTGCTGCC
AGTGGCGATAAGTCGTGTCTTACCGGGTTGGACTCAAGACGATAGTTACCGGATAAGGCGCAGCGGTCGG
GCTGAACGGGGGGTTCGTGCACACAGCCCAGCTTGGAGCGAACGACCTACACCGAACTGAGATACCTACA
GCGTGAGCTATGAGAAAGCGCCACGCTTCCCGAAGGGAGAAAGGCGGACAGGTATCCGGTAAGCGGCAGG
GTCGGAACAGGAGAGCGCACGAGGGAGCTTCCAGGGGGAAACGCCTGGTATCTTTATAGTCCTGTCGGGT
TTCGCCACCTCTGACTTGAGCGTCGATTTTTGTGATGCTCGTCAGGGGGGCGGAGCCTATGGAAAAACGC
CAGCAACGCGGCCTTTTTACGGTTCCTGGCCTTTTGCTGGCCTTTTGCTCACATGTTCTTTCCTGCGTTA
TCCCCTGATTCTGTGGATAACCGTATTACCGCCATGCAT
